>Addgene plasmid #83701 | MSCV-6NBC-GFP-PGK-Puro-Barcode24 | depositor full sequence | sequence record 159834 | Full Sequence
TGAAAGACCCCACCTGTAGGTTTGGCAAGCTAGCTTAAGTAACGCCATTTTGCAAGGCATGGAAAATACA
TAACTGAGAATAGAGAAGTTCAGATCAAGGTTAGGAACAGAGAGACAGCAGAATATGGGCCAAACAGGAT
ATCTGTGGTAAGCAGTTCCTGCCCCGGCTCAGGGCCAAGAACAGATGGTCCCCAGATGCGGTCCCGCCCT
CAGCAGTTTCTAGAGAACCATCAGATGTTTCCAGGGTGCCCCAAGGACCTGAAATGACCCTGTGCCTTAT
TTGAACTAACCAATCAGTTCGCTTCTCGCTTCTGTTCGCGCGCTTCTGCTCCCCGAGCTCAATAAAAGAG
CCCACAACCCCTCACTCGGCGCGCCAGTCCTCCGATAGACTGCGTCGCCCGGGTACCCGTATTCCCAATA
AAGCCTCTTGCTGTTTGCATCCGAATCGTGGACTCGCTGATCCTTGGGAGGGTCTCCTCAGATTGATTGA
CTGCCCACCTCGGGGGTCTTTCATTTGGAGGTTCCACCGAGATTTGGAGACCCCTGCCCAGGGACCACCG
ACCCCCCCGCCGGGAGGTAAGCTGGCCAGCGGTCGTTTCGTGTCTGTCTCTGTCTTTGTGCGTGTTTGTG
CCGGCATCTAATGTTTGCGCCTGCGTCTGTACTAGTTAGCTAACTAGCTCTGTATCTGGCGGACCCGTGG
TGGAACTGACGAGTTCTGAACACCCGGCCGCAACCCTGGGAGACGTCCCAGGGACTTTGGGGGCCGTTTT
TGTGGCCCGACCTGAGGAAGGGAGTCGATGTGGAATCCGACCCCGTCAGGATATGTGGTTCTGGTAGGAG
ACGAGAACCTAAAACAGTTCCCGCCTCCGTCTGAATTTTTGCTTTCGGTTTGGAACCGAAGCCGCGCGTC
TTGTCTGCTGCAGCGCTGCAGCATCGTTCTGTGTTGTCTCTGTCTGACTGTGTTTCTGTATTTGTCTGAA
AATTAGGGCCAGACTGTTACCACTCCCTTAAGTTTGACCTTAGGTCACTGGAAAGATGTCGAGCGGATCG
CTCACAACCAGTCGGTAGATGTCAAGAAGAGACGTTGGGTTACCTTCTGCTCTGCAGAATGGCCAACCTT
TAACGTCGGATGGCCGCGAGACGGCACCTTTAACCGAGACCTCATCACCCAGGTTAAGATCAAGGTCTTT
TCACCTGGCCCGCATGGACACCCAGACCAGGTCCCCTACATCGTGACCTGGGAAGCCTTGGCTTTTGACC
CCCCTCCCTGGGTCAAGCCCTTTGTACACCCTAAGCCTCCGCCTCCTCTTCCTCCATCCGCCCCGTCTCT
CCCCCTTGAACCTCCTCGTTCGACCCCGCCTCGATCCTCCCTTTATCCAGCCCTCACTCCTTCTCTAGGC
GCCGGAATTAGATCCCCAGGTCCACCATGGTGAGCAAGGGCGAGGAGCTGTTCACCGGGGTGGTGCCCAT
CCTGGTCGAGCTGGACGGCGACGTAAACGGCCACAAGTTCAGCGTGTCCGGCGAGGGCGAGGGCGATGCC
ACCTACGGCAAGCTGACCCTGAAGTTCATCTGCACCACCGGCAAGCTGCCCGTGCCCTGGCCCACCCTCG
TGACCACCCTGACCTACGGCGTGCAGTGCTTCAGCCGCTACCCCGACCACATGAAGCAGCACGACTTCTT
CAAGTCCGCCATGCCCGAAGGCTACGTCCAGGAGCGCACCATCTTCTTCAAGGACGACGGCAACTACAAG
ACCCGCGCCGAGGTGAAGTTCGAGGGCGACACCCTGGTGAACCGCATCGAGCTGAAGGGCATCGACTTCA
AGGAGGACGGCAACATCCTGGGGCACAAGCTGGAGTACAACTACAACAGCCACAACGTCTATATCATGGC
CGACAAGCAGAAGAACGGCATCAAGGTGAACTTCAAGATCCGCCACAACATCGAGGACGGCAGCGTGCAG
CTCGCCGACCACTACCAGCAGAACACCCCCATCGGCGACGGCCCCGTGCTGCTGCCCGACAACCACTACC
TGAGCACCCAGTCCGCCCTGAGCAAAGACCCCAACGAGAAGCGCGATCACATGGTCCTGCTGGAGTTCGT
GACCGCCGCCGGGATCACTCTCGGCATGGACGAGCTGTACAAGTAGCGGAGAATTCTACCGGGTAGGGGA
GGCGCTTTTCCCAAGGCAGTCTGGAGCATGCGCTTTAGCAGCCCCGCTGGGCACTTGGCGCTACACAAGT
GGCCTCTGGCCTCGCACACATTCCACATCCACCGGTAGGCGCCAACCGGCTCCGTTCTTTGGTGGCCCCT
TCGCGCCACCTTCTACTCCTCCCCTAGTCAGGAAGTTCCCCCCCGCCCCGCAGCTCGCGTCGTGCAGGAC
GTGACAAATGGAAGTAGCACGTCTCACTAGTCTCGTGCAGATGGACAGCACCGCTGAGCAATGGAAGCGG
GTAGGCCTTTGGGGCAGCGGCCAATAGCAGCTTTGCTCCTTCGCTTTCTGGGCTCAGAGGCTGGGAAGGG
GTGGGTCCGGGGGCGGGCTCAGGGGCGGGCTCAGGGGCGGGGCGGGCGCCCGAAGGTCCTCCGGAGGCCC
GGCATTCTGCACGCTTCAAAAGCGCACGTCTGCCGCGCTGTTCTCCTCTTCCTCATCTCCGGGCCTTTCG
ACCTGCAGCCCAAGCTTACCATGACCGAGTACAAGCCCACGGTGCGCCTCGCCACCCGCGACGACGTCCC
CAGGGCCGTACGCACCCTCGCCGCCGCGTTCGCCGACTACCCCGCCACGCGCCACACCGTCGATCCGGAC
CGCCACATCGAGCGGGTCACCGAGCTGCAAGAACTCTTCCTCACGCGCGTCGGGCTCGACATCGGCAAGG
TGTGGGTCGCGGACGACGGCGCCGCGGTGGCGGTCTGGACCACGCCGGAGAGCGTCGAAGCGGGGGCGGT
GTTCGCCGAGATCGGCCCGCGCATGGCCGAGTTGAGCGGTTCCCGGCTGGCCGCGCAGCAACAGATGGAA
GGCCTCCTGGCGCCGCACCGGCCCAAGGAGCCCGCGTGGTTCCTGGCCACCGTCGGCGTCTCGCCCGACC
ACCAGGGCAAGGGTCTGGGCAGCGCCGTCGTGCTCCCCGGAGTGGAGGCGGCCGAGCGCGCCGGGGTGCC
CGCCTTCCTGGAGACCTCCGCGCCCCGCAACCTCCCCTTCTACGAGCGGCTCGGCTTCACCGTCACCGCC
GACGTCGAGGTGCCCGAAGGACCGCGCACCTGGTGCATGACCCGCAAGCCCGGTGCCTGACGCCCGCCCC
ACGACCCGCAGCGCCCGACCGAAAGGAGCGCACGACCCCATGCATCGATAAAATAAAAGATTTTATTTAG
TCTCCAGAAAAAGGGGGGAATGAAAGACCCCACCTGTAGGTTTGGCAAGCTAGCTTAAGTAACGCCATTT
TGCAAGGCATGGAAAATACATAACTGAGAATAGAGAAGTTCAGATCAAGGTTAGGAACAGAGAGACAGCA
GAATATGGGCCAAACAGGATATCTGTGGTAAGCAGTTCCTGCCCCGGCTCAGGGCCAAGAACAGATGGTC
CCCAGATGCGGTCCCGCCCTCAGCAGTTTCTAGAGAACCATCAGATGTTTCCAGGGTGCCCCAAGGACCT
GAAATGACCCTGTGCCTTATTTGAACTAACCAATCAGTTCGCTTCTCGCTTCTGTTCGCGCGCTTCTGCT
CCCCGAGCTCAATAAAAGAGCCCACAACCCCTCACTCGGCGCGCCAGTCCTCCGATAGACTGCGTCGCCC
GGGTACCCGTGTATCCAATAAACCCTCTTGCAGTTGCATCCGACTTGTGGTCTCGCTGTTCCTTGGGAGG
GTCTCCTCTGAGTGATTGACTACCCGTCAGCGGGGGTCTTTCATGGGTAACAGTTTCTTGAAGTTGGAGA
ACAACATTCTGAGGGTAGGAGTCGAATATTAAGTAATCCTGACTCAATTAGCCACTGTTTTGAATCCACA
TACTCCAATACTCCTGAAATAGTTCATTATGGACAGCGCAGAAGAGCTGGGGAGAATTAATTCGTAATCA
TGGTCATAGCTGTTTCCTGTGTGAAATTGTTATCCGCTCACAATTCCACACAACATACGAGCCGGAAGCA
TAAAGTGTAAAGCCTGGGGTGCCTAATGAGTGAGCTAACTCACATTAATTGCGTTGCGCTCACTGCCCGC
TTTCCAGTCGGGAAACCTGTCGTGCCAGCTGCATTAATGAATCGGCCAACGCGCGGGGAGAGGCGGTTTG
CGTATTGGGCGCTCTTCCGCTTCCTCGCTCACTGACTCGCTGCGCTCGGTCGTTCGGCTGCGGCGAGCGG
TATCAGCTCACTCAAAGGCGGTAATACGGTTATCCACAGAATCAGGGGATAACGCAGGAAAGAACATGTG
AGCAAAAGGCCAGCAAAAGGCCAGGAACCGTAAAAAGGCCGCGTTGCTGGCGTTTTTCCATAGGCTCCGC
CCCCCTGACGAGCATCACAAAAATCGACGCTCAAGTCAGAGGTGGCGAAACCCGACAGGACTATAAAGAT
ACCAGGCGTTTCCCCCTGGAAGCTCCCTCGTGCGCTCTCCTGTTCCGACCCTGCCGCTTACCGGATACCT
GTCCGCCTTTCTCCCTTCGGGAAGCGTGGCGCTTTCTCATAGCTCACGCTGTAGGTATCTCAGTTCGGTG
TAGGTCGTTCGCTCCAAGCTGGGCTGTGTGCACGAACCCCCCGTTCAGCCCGACCGCTGCGCCTTATCCG
GTAACTATCGTCTTGAGTCCAACCCGGTAAGACACGACTTATCGCCACTGGCAGCAGCCACTGGTAACAG
GATTAGCAGAGCGAGGTATGTAGGCGGTGCTACAGAGTTCTTGAAGTGGTGGCCTAACTACGGCTACACT
AGAAGGACAGTATTTGGTATCTGCGCTCTGCTGAAGCCAGTTACCTTCGGAAAAAGAGTTGGTAGCTCTT
GATCCGGCAAACAAACCACCGCTGGTAGCGGTGGTTTTTTTGTTTGCAAGCAGCAGATTACGCGCAGAAA
AAAAGGATCTCAAGAAGATCCTTTGATCTTTTCTACGGGGTCTGACGCTCAGTGGAACGAAAACTCACGT
TAAGGGATTTTGGTCATGAGATTATCAAAAAGGATCTTCACCTAGATCCTTTTAAATTAAAAATGAAGTT
TTAAATCAATCTAAAGTATATATGAGTAAACTTGGTCTGACAGTTACCAATGCTTAATCAGTGAGGCACC
TATCTCAGCGATCTGTCTATTTCGTTCATCCATAGTTGCCTGACTCCCCGTCGTGTAGATAACTACGATA
CGGGAGGGCTTACCATCTGGCCCCAGTGCTGCAATGATACCGCGAGACCCACGCTCACCGGCTCCAGATT
TATCAGCAATAAACCAGCCAGCCGGAAGGGCCGAGCGCAGAAGTGGTCCTGCAACTTTATCCGCCTCCAT
CCAGTCTATTAATTGTTGCCGGGAAGCTAGAGTAAGTAGTTCGCCAGTTAATAGTTTGCGCAACGTTGTT
GCCATTGCTACAGGCATCGTGGTGTCACGCTCGTCGTTTGGTATGGCTTCATTCAGCTCCGGTTCCCAAC
GATCAAGGCGAGTTACATGATCCCCCATGTTGTGCAAAAAAGCGGTTAGCTCCTTCGGTCCTCCGATCGT
TGTCAGAAGTAAGTTGGCCGCAGTGTTATCACTCATGGTTATGGCAGCACTGCATAATTCTCTTACTGTC
ATGCCATCCGTAAGATGCTTTTCTGTGACTGGTGAGTACTCAACCAAGTCATTCTGAGAATAGTGTATGC
GGCGACCGAGTTGCTCTTGCCCGGCGTCAATACGGGATAATACCGCGCCACATAGCAGAACTTTAAAAGT
GCTCATCATTGGAAAACGTTCTTCGGGGCGAAAACTCTCAAGGATCTTACCGCTGTTGAGATCCAGTTCG
ATGTAACCCACTCGTGCACCCAACTGATCTTCAGCATCTTTTACTTTCACCAGCGTTTCTGGGTGAGCAA
AAACAGGAAGGCAAAATGCCGCAAAAAAGGGAATAAGGGCGACACGGAAATGTTGAATACTCATACTCTT
CCTTTTTCAATATTATTGAAGCATTTATCAGGGTTATTGTCTCATGAGCGGATACATATTTGAATGTATT
TAGAAAAATAAACAAATAGGGGTTCCGCGCACATTTCCCCGAAAAGTGCCACCTGACGTCTAAGAAACCA
TTATTATCATGACATTAACCTATAAAAATAGGCGTATCACGAGGCCCTTTCGTCTCGCGCGTTTCGGTGA
TGACGGTGAAAACCTCTGACACATGCAGCTCCCGGAGACGGTCACAGCTTGTCTGTAAGCGGATGCCGGG
AGCAGACAAGCCCGTCAGGGCGCGTCAGCGGGTGTTGGCGGGTGTCGGGGCTGGCTTAACTATGCGGCAT
CAGAGCAGATTGTACTGAGAGTGCACCATATGCGGTGTGAAATACCGCACAGATGCGTAAGGAGAAAATA
CCGCATCAGGCGCCATTCGCCATTCAGGCTGCGCAACTGTTGGGAAGGGCGATCGGTGCGGGCCTCTTCG
CTATTACGCCAGCTGGCGAAAGGGGGATGTGCTGCAAGGCGATTAAGTTGGGTAACGCCAGGGTTTTCCC
AGTCACGACGTTGTAAAACGACGGCGCAAGGAATGGTGCATGCAAGGAGATGGCGCCCAACAGTCCCCCG
GCCACGGGGCCTGCCACCATACCCACGCCGAAACAAGCGCTCATGAGCCCGAAGTGGCGAGCCCGATCTT
CCCCATCGGTGATGTCGGCGATATAGGCGCCAGCAACCGCACCTGTGGCGCCGGTGATGCCGGCCACGAT
GCGTCCGGCGTAGAGGCGATTAGTCCAATTTGTTAAAGACAGGATATCAGTGGTCCAGGCTCTAGTTTTG
ACTCAACAATATCACCAGCTGAAGCCTATAGAGTACGAGCCATAGATAAAATAAAAGATTTTATTTAGTC
TCCAGAAAAAGGGGGGAA
Features (pLannotate 1.2.2; 19 found; start..end, strand, type, name):
    579..920     +  misc_feature   MESV Ψ: packaging signal of murine embryonic stem cell virus
    987..1403    +  CDS            gag (truncated): truncated Moloney murine leukemia virus (MMLV) gag gene lacking the start codon
   1427..2143    +  CDS            EGFP: EGFP is a basic (constitutively fluorescent) green fluorescent protein published in 1996, derived from Aequorea victoria. It is reported to be a rapidly-maturing weak dimer with moderate acid sensitivity.
   2161..2660    +  promoter       PGK promoter: mouse phosphoglycerate kinase 1 promoter
   2681..3280    +  CDS            PuroR: puromycin N-acetyltransferase; pac from Streptomyces alboniger; confers resistance to puromycin
   3380..3894    +  LTR            3' LTR: 3' long terminal repeat from murine embryonic stem cell virus
   4087..4103    -  protein_bind   lac operator: The lac repressor binds to the lac operator to inhibit transcription in E. coli. This inhibition can be relieved by adding lactose or isopropyl-β-D-thiogalactopyranoside (IPTG). lac repressor encoded by lacI
   4111..4141    -  promoter       lac promoter: promoter for the E. coli lac operon
   4156..4177    -  protein_bind   CAP binding site: CAP binding activates transcription in the presence of cAMP. E. coli catabolite activator protein
   4190..4282    -  CDS            lacI (fragment): lac repressor; lacI; The lac repressor binds to the lac operator to inhibit transcription in E. coli. This inhibition can be relieved by adding lactose or isopropyl-β-D-thiogalactopyranoside (IPTG).
   4465..5053    -  rep_origin     ori: high-copy-number ColE1/pMB1/pBR322/pUC origin of replication
   5224..6084    -  CDS            AmpR: β-lactamase; bla; confers resistance to ampicillin, carbenicillin, and related antibiotics
   6085..6189    -  promoter       AmpR promoter: bla
   6284..6319    +  CDS            rop (fragment): Rop protein, which maintains plasmids at low copy number; rop
   6421..6520    +  misc_feature   bom (fragment): basis of mobility region from pBR322
   6526..6675    -  CDS            lacZα (fragment): LacZα fragment of β-galactosidase; lacZ fragment
   6675..6876    -  CDS            TcR (fragment): tetracycline efflux protein; tet; confers resistance to tetracycline
   6877..6975    +  CDS            env (fragment): murine leukemia virus gPr80 envelope polyprotein precursor; env; proteolytically cleaved into gp70SU and p15TM subunits
   7017..515     +  LTR            5' LTR (across the origin): 5' long terminal repeat from murine embryonic stem cell virus
