[The description below was written by a language model from this plasmid's Addgene catalogue record and pLannotate feature annotations shown in this document.]
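Description:
MSCV-6NBC-GFP-PGK-Puro-Barcode24 is a gammaretroviral transfer vector built on the murine stem cell virus (MSCV) backbone and designed to stably mark mammalian cells with a defined short DNA barcode. In bacteria it is maintained as a high-copy plasmid through a ColE1/pUC-type origin and selected with ampicillin via the β-lactamase gene. The remaining annotated bacterial elements (a lac promoter/operator region and fragments of lacI, lacZα, rop, bom and TcR) appear to be non-functional remnants of earlier cloning vectors.

The proviral region is bounded by 5′ and 3′ LTRs from murine embryonic stem cell virus. It carries the MESV Ψ packaging signal together with a truncated, start-codon-deficient gag segment, which improves encapsidation of the genomic RNA when gag, pol and env are supplied in trans by a packaging system. Downstream, EGFP has no dedicated promoter annotated and is presumably expressed from the 5′ LTR. A separate internal mouse PGK promoter drives puromycin N-acetyltransferase, so transduced cells can be both identified by green fluorescence and enriched by puromycin selection. The insert is a synthetic six-nucleotide barcode, number 24 of a series, cloned between a BglII site that was destroyed and an EcoRI site that was retained. It is not annotated in the feature table, so its exact position cannot be read from the record, although the construct name suggests it lies immediately upstream of GFP.

The stated purpose is to generate barcoded cell line variants. Each vector in the series gives a cell population a heritable integrated tag, which would allow differently treated populations to be pooled and later distinguished by sequencing. This fits the multiplexed in vivo small-molecule screening platform described in the associated publication.
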