Addgene plasmid #83701: MSCV-6NBC-GFP-PGK-Puro-Barcode24
Purpose: individual 6N barcode to make barcoded cell line variants
Depositing lab: Monte Winslow. Depositing organization: Stanford University. Publication: An in vivo multiplexed small-molecule screening platform. Gruner BM, Schulze CJ, Yang D, Ogasawara D, Dix MM, Rogers ZN, Chuang CH, McFarland CD, Chiou SH, Brown JM, Cravatt BF, Bogyo M, Winslow MM. Nat Methods. 2016 Sep 12. doi: 10.1038/nmeth.3992. PubMed 27617390.
Backbone
  Vector backbone: MSCV
  Vector type: Retroviral
  Selectable markers: Puromycin
Growth in bacteria
  Bacterial resistance: Ampicillin, 100 μg/mL
  Growth temperature: 37°C
  Growth strain: DH5alpha
  Copy number: High Copy
Gene/Insert
  Gene/Insert name: Barcode24
  Species: Synthetic
  Cloning method: Restriction Enzyme; 5′ cloning site BglII (destroyed during cloning); 3′ cloning site EcoRI (not destroyed)
  Sequencing primers: 5′ CCCTTGAACCTCCTCGTTCGACC
Terms and licenses: Academic/Nonprofit Terms; Industry Terms: Not Available to Industry
How to cite: MSCV-6NBC-GFP-PGK-Puro-Barcode24 was a gift from Monte Winslow (Addgene plasmid # 83701 ; http://n2t.net/addgene:83701 ; RRID:Addgene_83701)
