>Addgene plasmid #83701 | MSCV-6NBC-GFP-PGK-Puro-Barcode24 | addgene partial sequence | sequence record 165162 | pLXSN5 5'-CCCTTGAACCTCCTCGTTCGACC-3'
CAGCCCTCACTCCTTCTCTAGGCGCCGGAATTAGATCCCCAGGTCCACCATGGTGAGCAAGGGCGAGGAG
CTGTTCACCGGGGTGGTGCCCATCCTGGTCGAGCTGGACGGCGACGTAAACGGCCACAAGTTCAGCGTGT
CCGGCGAGGGCGAGGGCGATGCCACCTACGGCAAGCTGACCCTGAAGTTCATCTGCACCACCGGCAAGCT
GCCCGTGCCCTGGCCCACCCTCGTGACCACCCTGACCTACGGCGTGCAGTGCTTCAGCCGCTACCCCGAC
CACATGAAGCAGCACGACTTCTTCAAGTCCGCCATGCCCGAAGGCTACGTCCAGGAGCGCACCATCTTCT
TCAAGGACGACGGCAACTACAAGACCCGCGCCGAGGTGAAGTTCGAGGGCGACACCCTGGTGAACCGCAT
CGAGCTGAAGGGCATCGACTTCAAGGAGGACGGCAACATCCTGGGGCACAAGCTGGAGTACAACTACAAC
AGCCACAACGTCTATATCATGGCCGACAAGCAGAAGAACGGCATCAAGGTGAACTTCAAGATCCGCCACA
ACATCGAGGACGGCAGCGTGCAGCTCGCCGACCACTACCAGCAGAACACCCCCATCGGCGACGGCCCCGT
GCTGCTGCCCGACAACCACTACCTGAGCACCCAGTCCGCCCTGAGCAAAGACCCCAACGAGAAGCGCGAT
CACATGGTCCTGCTGGAGTTCGTGACCGCCGCCGGGATCACTCTCGGCATGGACGAGCTGTACAAGTAGC
GGAGAATTCTACCGGGTAGGGGAGGCGCTTTTCCCAAGGCAGTCTGGAGCATGCGCTTT
